>Addgene plasmid #53854 | ATP5J_pCSdest | addgene partial sequence | sequence record 94882 | CMV-F 5'-CGCAAATGGGCGGTAGGCGTG-3'
GCATGCTCGTTTAGGGAACCGCCATTCTGCCTGGGGACGTCGGAGCAAGCTTGATTTAGGTGACACTATA
GAATACAAGCTACTTGTTCTTTTTGCAGGATCCCATCGATTCGAATTCAAGGATCACAAGTTTGTACAAA
AAAGCAGGCACCATGATTCTTCAGAGGCTCTTCAGGTTCTCCTCTGTCATTCGGTCAGCCGTCTCAGTCC
ATTTGCGGAGGAACATTGGTGTTACAGCAGTGGCATTTAATAAGGAACTTGATCCTATACAGAAACTCTT
TGTGGACAAGATTAGAGAATACAAATCTAAGCGACAGACATCTGGAGGACCTGTTGATGCTAGTTCAGAG
TATCAGCAAGAGCTGGAGAGGGAGCTTTTTAAGCTCAAGCAAATGTTTGGTAATGCAGACATGAATACAT
TTCCCACCTTCAAATTTGAAGATCCCAAATTTGAAGTCATCGAAAAACCCCAGGCCTAGAACCCAGCTTT
CTTGTACAAAGTGGTGATCCTCTCGAGCCTCTAGAACTATAGTGAGTCGTATTACGTAGATCCAGACATG
ATAAGATACATTGATGAGTTTGGACAAACCACAACTAGAATGCAGTGAAAAAAATGCTTTATTTGTGAAA
TTTGTGATGCTATTGCTTTATTTGTAACCATTATAAGCTGCAATAAACAAGTTAACAACAACAATTGCAT
TCATTTTATGTTTCAGGTTCAGGGGGAGGTGTGGGAGGTTTTTTAATTCGCGGCCGCGGCGCCAATGCAT
TGGGCCCGGTACCCAGCTTTTGTTCCCTTTAGTGAGGGTTAATTGCGCGCTTGGCGTAATCATGGTCATA
GCTG
