>Addgene plasmid #53854 | ATP5J_pCSdest | addgene partial sequence | sequence record 95030 | EBV-rev 5'-GTGGTTTGTCCAAACTCATC-3'
TACGACTCACTATAGTTCTAGAGGCTCGAGAGGATCACCACTTTGTACAAGAAAGCTGGGTTCTAGGCCT
GGGGTTTTTCGATGACTTCAAATTTGGGATCTTCAAATTTGAAGGTGGGAAATGTATTCATGTCTGCATT
ACCAAACATTTGCTTGAGCTTAAAAAGCTCCCTCTCCAGCTCTTGCTGATACTCTGAACTAGCATCAACA
GGTCCTCCAGATGTCTGTCGCTTAGATTTGTATTCTCTAATCTTGTCCACAAAGAGTTTCTGTATAGGAT
CAAGTTCCTTATTAAATGCCACTGCTGTAACACCAATGTTCCTCCGCAAATGGACTGAGACGGCTGACCG
AATGACAGAGGAGAACCTGAAGAGCCTCTGAAGAATCATGGTGCCTGCTTTTTTGTACAAACTTGTGATC
CTTGAATTCGAATCGATGGGATCCTGCAAAAAGAACAAGTAGCTTGTATTCTATAGTGTCACCTAAATCA
AGCTTGCTCCGACGTCCCCAGGCAGAATGGCGGTTCCCTAAACGAGCATTGCTTATATAGACCTCCCATT
AGGCACGCCTACCGCCCATTTACGTCAATGGAACGCCCATTTGCGTCATTGCCCCTCCCCATTGACGTCA
ATGGGGATGTACTTGGCAGCCATCGCGGGCCATTTACCGCCATTGACGTCAATGGGAGTACTGCCAATGT
ACCCTGGCGTACTTCCAATAGTAATGTACTTGCCAAGTTACTATTAATAGATATTGATGTACTGCCAAGT
GGGCCATTTACCGTCATTGACGTCAATA
