[The description below was written by a language model from this plasmid's Addgene catalogue record.]
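Description:
ATP5J_pCSdest is a Gateway-derived expression clone in which the human ATP5J coding sequence, an insert of about 327 bp, has been recombined into the pCSDest destination vector, a roughly 4.1 kb backbone. ATP5J encodes coupling factor 6 (F6), a subunit of the mitochondrial ATP synthase, and lies on human chromosome 21. The depositor's comment points to a RefSeq transcript as the reference for the insert. The plasmid is catalogued as a mammalian expression vector. It is maintained in E. coli as a high-copy plasmid under ampicillin selection. The record lists no eukaryotic selection marker, epitope tag or reporter, and no feature table is supplied, so details such as the polyadenylation signal or the residual att sites expected from Gateway recombination cannot be confirmed here.

The insert sits downstream of two promoters, CMV and SP6, which give the construct two modes of use. The CMV promoter drives transcription by RNA polymerase II when the plasmid DNA is introduced into vertebrate cells. The SP6 bacteriophage promoter allows in vitro transcription of sense mRNA from the same template, for example for microinjection into embryos. The associated publication surveyed the effects of expressing human chromosome 21 genes on early zebrafish development. This clone therefore appears to be one member of a chromosome 21 gene set built to test overexpression phenotypes in Danio rerio embryos, which is relevant to understanding gene dosage effects in trisomy 21. It could also serve for general overexpression of human ATP5J in cultured cells.
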