Addgene plasmid #53854: ATP5J_pCSdest
Depositing lab: Roger Reeves. Depositing organization: Johns Hopkins University and School of Medicine. Publication: Survey of Human Chromosome 21 Gene Expression Effects on Early Development in Danio rerio. Edie S, Zaghloul NA, Leitch CC, Klinedinst DK, Lebron J, Thole JF, McCallion AS, Katsanis N, Reeves RH. G3 (Bethesda). 2018 Jul 2;8(7):2215-2223. doi: 10.1534/g3.118.200144. PubMed 29760202.
Backbone
  Vector backbone: pCSDest
  Backbone manufacturer: Lawson Lab (Addgene Plasmid 22423)
  Backbone size w/o insert (bp): 4095
  Vector type: Mammalian Expression
Growth in bacteria
  Bacterial resistance: Ampicillin, 100 μg/mL
  Growth temperature: 37°C
  Growth strain: Top10
  Copy number: High Copy
Gene/Insert
  Gene/Insert name: ATP5J
  Species: H. sapiens (human)
  Insert size (bp): 327
  Entrez Gene: ATP5J (a.k.a. ATP5, ATP5A, ATPM, CF6, F6)
  Promoter: SP6 and CMV
  Cloning method: Gateway Cloning
  Sequencing primers: 5′ CMV-F; 3′ EBV-Rev
Terms and licenses: Academic/Nonprofit Terms; Industry Terms
Depositor comments: NM_001003696
How to cite: ATP5J_pCSdest was a gift from Roger Reeves (Addgene plasmid # 53854 ; http://n2t.net/addgene:53854 ; RRID:Addgene_53854)
